Addgene plasmid #97159: pSi-check2-zRac2 - mut 3'UTR
Purpose: For dual luciferase report assay
Depositing lab: Qing Deng. Depositing organization: Purdue University. Publication: Overexpression of microRNA-722 fine-tunes neutrophilic inflammation through inhibiting Rac2 in zebrafish. Hsu AY, Wang D, Gurol T, Zhou W, Zhu X, Lu HY, Deng Q. Dis Model Mech. 2017 Sep 27. pii: dmm.030791. doi: 10.1242/dmm.030791. PubMed 28954734.
Backbone
  Vector backbone: Psi-check2
  Backbone size w/o insert (bp): 6250
  Vector type: Mammalian Expression
Growth in bacteria
  Bacterial resistance: Ampicillin, 100 μg/mL
  Growth temperature: 37°C
  Growth strain: DH5alpha
  Copy number: High Copy
Gene/Insert
  Gene/Insert name: Dre-Rac2 3'UTR
  Species: D. rerio (zebrafish)
  Insert size (bp): 400
  Mutation: miR-722 Binding Mutant
  Cloning method: Ligation Independent Cloning
Terms and licenses: Academic/Nonprofit Terms; Industry Terms: Not Available to Industry
Depositor comments: infusion cloning was used
How to cite: pSi-check2-zRac2 - mut 3'UTR was a gift from Qing Deng (Addgene plasmid # 97159 ; http://n2t.net/addgene:97159 ; RRID:Addgene_97159)
