[The description below was written by a language model from this plasmid's Addgene catalogue record and pLannotate feature annotations shown in this document.]
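Description:
pSi-check2-zRac2 - mut 3'UTR is a mammalian expression reporter plasmid built on the psiCHECK-2 dual-luciferase backbone and intended for dual luciferase reporter assays. It is propagated in E. coli as a high-copy plasmid through a ColE1/pUC-type origin and is selected with ampicillin via the β-lactamase (AmpR) gene and its native promoter. The sequenced record is 6,653 nt, consistent with the stated backbone of about 6.25 kb plus an insert of about 400 bp.

The plasmid carries two independent luciferase cassettes. In the first, the SV40 enhancer/early promoter, followed by a chimeric β-globin/immunoglobulin intron and a T7 promoter, drives human codon-optimized Renilla luciferase (hRluc), and the transcript ends at a synthetic poly(A) signal. The feature table leaves an unannotated gap of roughly 440 nt between the end of hRluc and this poly(A) signal. This is the expected position for the cloned zebrafish Rac2 3'UTR fragment, although the annotation does not label it. The insert was introduced by ligation-independent (In-Fusion) cloning and carries a mutation that disrupts the miR-722 binding site. The second cassette uses the HSV thymidine kinase promoter to express firefly luciferase (luc+) with an SV40 poly(A) signal, providing an internal normalization control from the same plasmid.

In this type of assay, microRNA-mediated repression acting through the 3'UTR lowers Renilla signal relative to firefly. With its binding site mutated, this construct presumably serves as a specificity control alongside a wild-type 3'UTR reporter, testing whether miR-722 targets Rac2 directly through that site. The exact nucleotide changes are not stated in the record.
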