Features (pLannotate 1.2.2; 12 found; start..end, strand, type, name):
     15..603     +  rep_origin     ori: high-copy-number ColE1/pMB1/pBR322/pUC origin of replication
    732..1089    +  promoter       SV40 promoter: SV40 enhancer and early promoter
   1159..1291    +  intron         chimeric intron: chimera between introns from human β-globin and immunoglobulin heavy chain genes
   1336..1354    +  promoter       T7 promoter: promoter for bacteriophage T7 RNA polymerase
   1364..2299    +  CDS            hRluc: Renilla luciferase human codon-optimized
   2738..2786    +  polyA_signal   poly(A) signal: synthetic polyadenylation signal
   2795..3546    +  promoter       HSV TK promoter: herpes simplex virus thymidine kinase promoter
   3582..5234    +  CDS            luciferase: firefly luciferase; luc+; enhanced luc+ version of the luciferase gene AAS38485.1 42718124.0
   5278..5399    -  polyA_signal   SV40 poly(A) signal: SV40 polyadenylation signal
   5422..5490    -  CDS            large T antigen (fragment): large T antigen from SV40 (simian virus 40)
   5532..5636    +  promoter       AmpR promoter: bla
   5637..6497    +  CDS            AmpR: β-lactamase; bla; confers resistance to ampicillin, carbenicillin, and related antibiotics
>Addgene plasmid #97159 | pSi-check2-zRac2 - mut 3'UTR | addgene full sequence | sequence record 203498 | Addgene NGS Result
ATCAAAGGATCTTCTTGAGATCCTTTTTTTCTGCGCGTAATCTGCTGCTTGCAAACAAAAAAACCACCGC
TACCAGCGGTGGTTTGTTTGCCGGATCAAGAGCTACCAACTCTTTTTCCGAAGGTAACTGGCTTCAGCAG
AGCGCAGATACCAAATACTGTTCTTCTAGTGTAGCCGTAGTTAGGCCACCACTTCAAGAACTCTGTAGCA
CCGCCTACATACCTCGCTCTGCTAATCCTGTTACCAGTGGCTGCTGCCAGTGGCGATAAGTCGTGTCTTA
CCGGGTTGGACTCAAGACGATAGTTACCGGATAAGGCGCAGCGGTCGGGCTGAACGGGGGGTTCGTGCAC
ACAGCCCAGCTTGGAGCGAACGACCTACACCGAACTGAGATACCTACAGCGTGAGCTATGAGAAAGCGCC
ACGCTTCCCGAAGGGAGAAAGGCGGACAGGTATCCGGTAAGCGGCAGGGTCGGAACAGGAGAGCGCACGA
GGGAGCTTCCAGGGGGAAACGCCTGGTATCTTTATAGTCCTGTCGGGTTTCGCCACCTCTGACTTGAGCG
TCGATTTTTGTGATGCTCGTCAGGGGGGCGGAGCCTATGGAAAAACGCCAGCAACGCGGCCTTTTTACGG
TTCCTGGCCTTTTGCTGGCCTTTTGCTCACATGGCTCGACAGATCTGCGCAGCACCATGGCCTGAAATAA
CCTCTGAAAGAGGAACTTGGTTAGGTACCTTCTGAGGCGGAAAGAACCAGCTGTGGAATGTGTGTCAGTT
AGGGTGTGGAAAGTCCCCAGGCTCCCCAGCAGGCAGAAGTATGCAAAGCATGCATCTCAATTAGTCAGCA
ACCAGGTGTGGAAAGTCCCCAGGCTCCCCAGCAGGCAGAAGTATGCAAAGCATGCATCTCAATTAGTCAG
CAACCATAGTCCCGCCCCTAACTCCGCCCATCCCGCCCCTAACTCCGCCCAGTTCCGCCCATTCTCCGCC
CCATGGCTGACTAATTTTTTTTATTTATGCAGAGGCCGAGGCCGCCTCGGCCTCTGAGCTATTCCAGAAG
TAGTGAGGAGGCTTTTTTGGAGGCCTAGGCTTTTGCAAAAAGCTTGATTCTTCTGACACAACAGTCTCGA
ACTTAAGCTGCAGAAGTTGGTCGTGAGGCACTGGGCAGGTAAGTATCAAGGTTACAAGACAGGTTTAAGG
AGACCAATAGAAACTGGGCTTGTCGAGACAGAGAAGACTCTTGCGTTTCTGATAGGCACCTATTGGTCTT
ACTGACATCCACTTTGCCTTTCTCTCCACAGGTGTCCACTCCCAGTTCAATTACAGCTCTTAAGGCTAGA
GTACTTAATACGACTCACTATAGGCTAGCCACCATGGCTTCCAAGGTGTACGACCCCGAGCAACGCAAAC
GCATGATCACTGGGCCTCAGTGGTGGGCTCGCTGCAAGCAAATGAACGTGCTGGACTCCTTCATCAACTA
CTATGATTCCGAGAAGCACGCCGAGAACGCCGTGATTTTTCTGCATGGTAACGCTGCCTCCAGCTACCTG
TGGAGGCACGTCGTGCCTCACATCGAGCCCGTGGCTAGATGCATCATCCCTGATCTGATCGGAATGGGTA
AGTCCGGCAAGAGCGGGAATGGCTCATATCGCCTCCTGGATCACTACAAGTACCTCACCGCTTGGTTCGA
GCTGCTGAACCTTCCAAAGAAAATCATCTTTGTGGGCCACGACTGGGGGGCTTGTCTGGCCTTTCACTAC
TCCTACGAGCACCAAGACAAGATCAAGGCCATCGTCCATGCTGAGAGTGTCGTGGACGTGATCGAGTCCT
GGGACGAGTGGCCTGACATCGAGGAGGATATCGCCCTGATCAAGAGCGAAGAGGGCGAGAAAATGGTGCT
TGAGAATAACTTCTTCGTCGAGACCATGCTCCCAAGCAAGATCATGCGGAAACTGGAGCCTGAGGAGTTC
GCTGCCTACCTGGAGCCATTCAAGGAGAAGGGCGAGGTTAGACGGCCTACCCTCTCCTGGCCTCGCGAGA
TCCCTCTCGTTAAGGGAGGCAAGCCCGACGTCGTCCAGATTGTCCGCAACTACAACGCCTACCTTCGGGC
CAGCGACGATCTGCCTAAGATGTTCATCGAGTCCGACCCTGGGTTCTTTTCCAACGCTATTGTCGAGGGA
GCTAAGAAGTTCCCTAACACCGAGTTCGTGAAGGTGAAGGGCCTCCACTTCAGCCAGGAGGACGCTCCAG
ATGAAATGGGTAAGTACATCAAGAGCTTCGTGGAGCGCGTGCTGAAGAACGAGCAGTAATTCTAGGCGAT
CGCTCGAGAGATACACGATTCGTCACTGTAAAAAAGAAAAAGGTACCAGAGGAATCAACTGGTTTTCTCC
TATAAACCAACACAACATGCAATTGCCTTACGAAAGCTTTTCCTCAATTTTTAGCTGAATATATCTTTTG
AACATGCCACATTGATGCCGATACAGTGATAATGTTAGTAACAGAATATTTAATCATATTTTAACTGATG
TGTTATGTTATATTGAGACTGGAGTGTGTTTGTCAGGTACGCAGTTGCATATTGTTTTCTAGCGACAACA
TAAACAGCTGAATTTTTTATTTTTTGTTACACATAATTGAACCCACAGGAAGGTATTAGACATGAATCAT
ATTCATGTTATACGTATGGAATTATTTTTGGCAGAAAATGCGTTTTTTAAACTGTACAACTGGCGGCCGC
TGGCCGCAATAAAATATCTTTATTTTCATTACATCTGTGTGTTGGTTTTTTGTGTGAGGATCTAAATGAG
TCTTCGGACCTCGCGGGGGCCGCTTAAGCGGTGGTTAGGGTTTGTCTGACGCGGGGGGAGGGGGAAGGAA
CGAAACACTCTCATTCGGAGGCGGCTCGGGGTTTGGTCTTGGTGGCCACGGGCACGCAGAAGAGCGCCGC
GATCCTCTTAAGCACCCCCCCGCCCTCCGTGGAGGCGGGGGTTTGGTCGGCGGGTGGTAACTGGCGGGCC
GCTGACTCGGGCGGGTCGCGCGCCCCAGAGTGTGACCTTTTCGGTCTGCTCGCAGACCCCCGGGCGGCGC
CGCCGCGGCGGCGACGGGCTCGCTGGGTCCTAGGCTCCATGGGGACCGTATACGTGGACAGGCTCTGGAG
CATCCGCACGACTGCGGTGATATTACCGGAGACCTTCTGCGGGACGAGCCGGGTCACGCGGCTGACGCGG
AGCGTCCGTTGGGCGACAAACACCAGGACGGGGCACAGGTACACTATCTTGTCACCCGGAGGCGCGAGGG
ACTGCAGGAGCTTCAGGGAGTGGCGCAGCTGCTTCATCCCCGTGGCCCGTTGCTCGCGTTTGCTGGCGGT
GTCCCCGGAAGAAATATATTTGCATGTCTTTAGTTCTATGATGACACAAACCCCGCCCAGCGTCTTGTCA
TTGGCGAATTCGAACACGCAGATGCAGTCGGGGCGGCGCGGTCCCAGGTCCACTTCGCATATTAAGGTGA
CGCGTGTGGCCTCGAACACCGAGCGACCCTGCAGCGACCCGCTTAAAAGCTTGGCATTCCGGTACTGTTG
GTAAAGCCACCATGGCCGATGCTAAGAACATTAAGAAGGGCCCTGCTCCCTTCTACCCTCTGGAGGATGG
CACCGCTGGCGAGCAGCTGCACAAGGCCATGAAGAGGTATGCCCTGGTGCCTGGCACCATTGCCTTCACC
GATGCCCACATTGAGGTGGACATCACCTATGCCGAGTACTTCGAGATGTCTGTGCGCCTGGCCGAGGCCA
TGAAGAGGTACGGCCTGAACACCAACCACCGCATCGTGGTGTGCTCTGAGAACTCTCTGCAGTTCTTCAT
GCCAGTGCTGGGCGCCCTGTTCATCGGAGTGGCCGTGGCCCCTGCTAACGACATTTACAACGAGCGCGAG
CTGCTGAACAGCATGGGCATTTCTCAGCCTACCGTGGTGTTCGTGTCTAAGAAGGGCCTGCAGAAGATCC
TGAACGTGCAGAAGAAGCTGCCTATCATCCAGAAGATCATCATCATGGACTCTAAGACCGACTACCAGGG
CTTCCAGAGCATGTACACATTCGTGACATCTCATCTGCCTCCTGGCTTCAACGAGTACGACTTCGTGCCA
GAGTCTTTCGACAGGGACAAAACCATTGCCCTGATCATGAACAGCTCTGGGTCTACCGGCCTGCCTAAGG
GCGTGGCCCTGCCTCATCGCACCGCCTGTGTGCGCTTCTCTCACGCCCGCGACCCTATTTTCGGCAACCA
GATCATCCCCGACACCGCTATTCTGAGCGTGGTGCCATTCCACCACGGCTTCGGCATGTTCACCACCCTG
GGCTACCTGATTTGCGGCTTTCGGGTGGTGCTGATGTACCGCTTCGAGGAGGAGCTGTTCCTGCGCAGCC
TGCAAGACTACAAAATTCAGTCTGCCCTGCTGGTGCCAACCCTGTTCAGCTTCTTCGCTAAGAGCACCCT
GATCGACAAGTACGACCTGTCTAACCTGCACGAGATTGCCTCTGGCGGCGCCCCACTGTCTAAGGAGGTG
GGCGAAGCCGTGGCCAAGCGCTTTCATCTGCCAGGCATCCGCCAGGGCTACGGCCTGACCGAGACAACCA
GCGCCATTCTGATTACCCCAGAGGGCGACGACAAGCCTGGCGCCGTGGGCAAGGTGGTGCCATTCTTCGA
GGCCAAGGTGGTGGACCTGGACACCGGCAAGACCCTGGGAGTGAACCAGCGCGGCGAGCTGTGTGTGCGC
GGCCCTATGATTATGTCCGGCTACGTGAATAACCCTGAGGCCACAAACGCCCTGATCGACAAGGACGGCT
GGCTGCACTCTGGCGACATTGCCTACTGGGACGAGGACGAGCACTTCTTCATCGTGGACCGCCTGAAGTC
TCTGATCAAGTACAAGGGCTACCAGGTGGCCCCAGCCGAGCTGGAGTCTATCCTGCTGCAGCACCCTAAC
ATTTTCGACGCCGGAGTGGCCGGCCTGCCCGACGACGATGCCGGCGAGCTGCCTGCCGCCGTCGTCGTGC
TGGAACACGGCAAGACCATGACCGAGAAGGAGATCGTGGACTATGTGGCCAGCCAGGTGACAACCGCCAA
GAAGCTGCGCGGCGGAGTGGTGTTCGTGGACGAGGTGCCCAAGGGCCTGACCGGCAAGCTGGACGCCCGC
AAGATCCGCGAGATCCTGATCAAGGCTAAGAAAGGCGGCAAGATCGCCGTGTAATAATTCTAGAGTCGGG
GCGGCCGGCCGCTTCGAGCAGACATGATAAGATACATTGATGAGTTTGGACAAACCACAACTAGAATGCA
GTGAAAAAAATGCTTTATTTGTGAAATTTGTGATGCTATTGCTTTATTTGTAACCATTATAAGCTGCAAT
AAACAAGTTAACAACAACAATTGCATTCATTTTATGTTTCAGGTTCAGGGGGAGGTGTGGGAGGTTTTTT
AAAGCAAGTAAAACCTCTACAAATGTGGTAAAATCGATAAGGATCCAGGTGGCACTTTTCGGGGAAATGT
GCGCGGAACCCCTATTTGTTTATTTTTCTAAATACATTCAAATATGTATCCGCTCATGAGACAATAACCC
TGATAAATGCTTCAATAATATTGAAAAAGGAAGAGTATGAGTATTCAACATTTCCGTGTCGCCCTTATTC
CCTTTTTTGCGGCATTTTGCCTTCCTGTTTTTGCTCACCCAGAAACGCTGGTGAAAGTAAAAGATGCTGA
AGATCAGTTGGGTGCACGAGTGGGTTACATCGAACTGGATCTCAACAGCGGTAAGATCCTTGAGAGTTTT
CGCCCCGAAGAACGTTTTCCAATGATGAGCACTTTTAAAGTTCTGCTATGTGGCGCGGTATTATCCCGTA
TTGACGCCGGGCAAGAGCAACTCGGTCGCCGCATACACTATTCTCAGAATGACTTGGTTGAGTACTCACC
AGTCACAGAAAAGCATCTTACGGATGGCATGACAGTAAGAGAATTATGCAGTGCTGCCATAACCATGAGT
GATAACACTGCGGCCAACTTACTTCTGACAACGATCGGAGGACCGAAGGAGCTAACCGCTTTTTTGCACA
ACATGGGGGATCATGTAACTCGCCTTGATCGTTGGGAACCGGAGCTGAATGAAGCCATACCAAACGACGA
GCGTGACACCACGATGCCTGTAGCAATGGCAACAACGTTGCGCAAACTATTAACTGGCGAACTACTTACT
CTAGCTTCCCGGCAACAATTAATAGACTGGATGGAGGCGGATAAAGTTGCAGGACCACTTCTGCGCTCGG
CCCTTCCGGCTGGCTGGTTTATTGCTGATAAATCTGGAGCCGGTGAGCGTGGGTCTCGCGGTATCATTGC
AGCACTGGGGCCAGATGGTAAGCCCTCCCGTATCGTAGTTATCTACACGACGGGGAGTCAGGCAACTATG
GATGAACGAAATAGACAGATCGCTGAGATAGGTGCCTCACTGATTAAGCATTGGTAACTGTCAGACCAAG
TTTACTCATATATACTTTAGATTGATTTAAAACTTCATTTTTAATTTAAAAGGATCTAGGTGAAGATCCT
TTTTGATAATCTCATGACCAAAATCCCTTAACGTGAGTTTTCGTTCCACTGAGCGTCAGACCCCGTAGAA
AAG
